>Addgene plasmid #40499 | pEMB018 / LRRK2_BC_1300_2136 | depositor full sequence | sequence record 52172 | pEMB018 / LRRK2_BC_1300_2136 sequence 9947 bps
GGAACGGCTCCGCCCACTATTAATGAAATTAAAAATTCCAATTTTAAAAAACGCAGCAAGAGAAACATTT
GTATGAAAGAATGCGTAGAAGGAAAGAAAAATGTCGTCGACATGCTGAACAACAAGATTAATATGCCTCC
GTGTATAAAAAAAATATTGAACGATTTGAAAGAAAACAATGTACCGCGCGGCGGTATGTACAGGAAGAGG
TTTATACTAAACTGTTACATTGCAAACGTGGTTTCGTGTGCCAAGTGTGAAAACCGATGTTTAATCAAGG
CTCTGACGCATTTCTACAACCACGACTCCAAGTGTGTGGGTGAAGTCATGCATCTTTTAATCAAATCCCA
AGATGTGTATAAACCACCAAACTGCCAAAAAATGAAAACTGTCGACAAGCTCTGTCCGTTTGCTGGCAAC
TGCAAGGGTCTCAATCCTATTTGTAATTATTGAATAATAAAACAATTATAAATGCTAAATTTGTTTTTTA
TTAACGATACAAACCAAACGCAACAAGAACATTTGTAGTATTATCTATAATTGAAAACGCGTAGTTATAA
TCGCTGAGGTAATATTTAAAATCATTTTCAAATGATTCACAGTTAATTTGCGACAATATAATTTTATTTT
CACATAAACTAGACGCCTTGTCGTCTTCTTCTTCGTATTCCTTCTCTTTTTCATTTTTCTCTTCATAAAA
ATTAACATAGTTATTATCGTATCCATATATGTATCTATCGTATAGAGTAAATTTTTTGTTGTCATAAATA
TATATGTCTTTTTTAATGGGGTGTATAGTACCGCTGCGCATAGTTTTTCTGTAATTTACAACAGTGCTAT
TTTCTGGTAGTTCTTCGGAGTGTGTTGCTTTAATTATTAAATTTATATAATCAATGAATTTGGGATCGTC
GGTTTTGTACAATATGTTGCCGGCATAGTACGCAGCTTCTTCTAGTTCAATTACACCATTTTTTAGCAGC
ACCGGATTAACATAACTTTCCAAAATGTTGTACGAACCGTTAAACAAAAACAGTTCACCTCCCTTTTCTA
TACTATTGTCTGCGAGCAGTTGTTTGTTGTTAAAAATAACAGCCATTGTAATGAGACGCACAAACTAATA
TCACAAACTGGAAATGTCTATCAATATATAGTTGCTGATCAGATCCTCATTGTTTGCCTCCCTGCTGCGG
TTTTTCACCGAAGTTCATGCCAGTCCAGCGTTTTTGCAGCAGAAAAGCCGCCGACTTCGGTTTGCGGTCG
CGAGTGAAGATCCCTTTCTTGTTACCGCCAACGCGCAATATGCCTTGCGAGGTCGCAAAATCGGCGAAAT
TCCATACCTGTTCACCGACGACGGCGCTGACGCGATCAAAGACGCGGTGATACATATCCAGCCATGCACA
CTGATACTCTTCACTCCACATGTCGGTGTACATTGAGTGCAGCCCGGCTAACGTATCCACGCCGTATTCG
GTGATGATAATCGGCTGATGCAGTTTCTCCTGCCAGGCCAGAAGTTCTTTTTCCAGTACCTTCTCTGCCG
TTTCCAAATCGCCGCTTTGGACATACCATCCGTAATAACGGTTCAGGCACAGCACATCAAAGAGATCGCT
GATGGTATCGGTGTGAGCGTCGCAGAACATTACATTGACGCAGGTGATCGGACGCGTCGGGTCGAGTTTA
CGCGTTGCTTCCGCCAGTGGCGCGAAATATTCCCGTGCACCTTGCGGACGGGTATCCGGTTCGTTGGCAA
TACTCCACATCACCACGCTTGGGTGGTTTTTGTCACGCGCTATCAGCTCTTTAATCGCCTGTAAGTGCGC
TTGCTGAGTTTCCCCGTTGACTGCCTCTTCGCTGTACAGTTCTTTCGGCTTGTTGCCCGCTTCGAAACCA
ATGCCTAAAGAGAGCGAAAAGCCGACAGCAGCAGTTTCATCAATCACCACGATGCCATGTTCATCTGCCC
AGTCGAGCATCTCTTCAGCGTAAGGGTAATGCGAGGTACGGTAGGAGTTGGCCCCAATCCAGTCCATTAA
TGCGTGGTCGTGCACCATCAGCACGTTATCGAATCCTTTGCCACGTAAGTCCGCATCTTCATGACGACCA
AAGCCAGTAAAGTAGAACGGTTTGTGGTTAATCAGGAACTGTTGGCCCTTCACTGCCACTGACCGGATGC
CGACGCGAAGCGGGTAGATATCACACTCTGTCTGGCTTTTGGCTGTGACGCACAGTTCATAGAGATAACC
TTCACCCGGTTGCCAGAGGTGCGGATTCACCACTTGCAAAGTCCCGCTAGTGCCTTGTCCAGTTGCAACC
ACCTGTTGATCCGCATCACGCAGTTCAACGCTGACATCACCATTGGCCACCACCTGCCAGTCAACAGACG
CGTGGTTACAGTCTTGCGCGACATGCGTCACCACGGTGATATCGTCCACCCAGGTGTTCGGCGTGGTGTA
GAGCATTACGCTGCGATGGATTCCGGCATAGTTAAAGAAATCATGGAAGTAAGACTGCTTTTTCTTGCCG
TTTTCGTCGGTAATCACCATTCCCGGCGGGATAGTCTGCCAGTTCAGTTCGTTGTTCACACAAACGGTGA
TACGTACACTTTTCCCGGCAATAACATACGGCGTGACATCGGCTTCAAATGGCGTATAGCCGCCCTGATG
CTCCATCACTTCCTGATTATTGACCCACACTTTGCCGTAATGAGTGACCGCATCGAAACGCAGCACGATA
CGCTGGCCTGCCCAACCTTTCGGTATAAAGACTTCGCGCTGATACCAGACGTTGCCCGCATAATTACGAA
TATCTGCATCGGCGAACTGATCGTTAAAACTGCCTGGCACAGCAATTGCCCGGCTTTCTTGTAACGCGCT
TTCCCACCAACGCTGATCAATTCCACAGTTTTCGCGATCCAGACTGAATGCCCACAGGCCGTCGAGTTTT
TTGATTTCACGGGTTGGGGTTTCTACAGGACGGACCATATTTATAGGTGTAATTTATGTAGCTGTAATTT
TTACCTTATTAATATTTTTTACGCTTTGCATTCGACGACTGAACTCCCAAATATATGTTTAACTCGTCTT
GGTCGTTTGAATTTTTGTTGCTGTGTTTCCTAATATTTTCCATCACCTTAAATATGTTATTGTAATCCTC
AATGTTGAACTTGCAATTGGACACGGCATAGTTTTCCATAGTCGTGTAAAACATGGTATTGGCTGCATTG
TAATACATCCGACTGAGCGGGTACGGATCTATGTGTTTGAGCAGCCTGTTCAAAAACTCTGCATCGTCGC
AAAACGGAATTTCGTCGACAGATCTGATCATGGAGATAATTAAAATGATAACCATCTCGCAAATAAATAA
GTATTTTACTGTTTTCGTAACAGTTTTGTAATAAAAAAACCTATAAATATAGGATCTATGCACCACCATC
ACCACCATCACCACTTGGTGCCCCGCGGATCCGACGAGCTGCACCTAAACTTCGACTTCAAGCACATTGG
CTGTAAAGCAAAGGATATTATTCGTTTCCTGCAGCAGCGTCTTAAGAAGGCCGTGCCCTACAATCGCATG
AAGCTGATGATCGTCGGGAACACCGGTTCTGGAAAGACAACCCTCTTGCAGCAGCTTATGAAGACTAAGA
AGTCCGACTTGGGGATGCAGAGCGCCACTGTGGGGATCGACGTGAAAGACTGGCCAATCCAAATCCGTGA
CAAGCGCAAGCGTGACTTAGTACTGAACGTGTGGGACTTTGCCGGCAGGGAAGAGTTCTACTCTACGCAT
CCTCACTTCATGACTCAGCGTGCCCTCTATCTGGCAGTTTACGACCTCTCAAAGGGCCAGGCTGAGGTGG
ACGCCATGAAACCCTGGCTGTTTAACATCAAGGCTCGTGCTTCCAGCTCCCCTGTGATCTTAGTCGGGAC
ACACTTGGATGTTTCTGATGAGAAGCAGCGTAAGGCATGTATGAGTAAGATCACCAAAGAGCTGTTGAAC
AAACGCGGCTTTCCCGCCATCCGTGATTACCACTTCGTCAACGCTACCGAGGAAAGCGACGCACTGGCCA
AGTTACGTAAGACCATTATCAACGAAAGCCTGAACTTCAAAATTCGCGACCAGCTGGTGGTCGGACAGCT
GATCCCCGACTGCTACGTGGAACTTGAGAAGATCATCCTGAGCGAGCGCAAGAATGTGCCTATCGAGTTT
CCAGTGATCGATCGCAAACGTCTCCTCCAGCTCGTGCGTGAGAATCAGCTGCAGCTCGACGAGAACGAGC
TGCCTCATGCTGTGCACTTCCTTAACGAGTCAGGTGTCCTCCTGCACTTCCAGGACCCGGCTCTCCAGCT
GAGTGACCTCTATTTCGTGGAGCCAAAGTGGCTCTGTAAAATTATGGCTCAAATCCTCACTGTCAAGGTA
GAGGGCTGTCCAAAGCACCCAAAGGGCATCATCTCGCGTCGCGACGTGGAAAAGTTTCTCTCTAAGAAGC
GCAAGTTTCCCAAGAACTACATGAGCCAGTACTTTAAACTGTTGGAGAAGTTCCAGATCGCTCTGCCTAT
CGGCGAAGAGTACCTGTTGGTTCCTTCCTCCCTGTCCGATCACCGCCCCGTGATTGAGCTGCCTCACTGC
GAGAACAGCGAGATTATCATTCGCCTATACGAGATGCCGTACTTTCCGATGGGCTTCTGGTCAAGGCTCA
TCAATCGTCTGCTTGAAATCTCCCCATATATGCTGAGCGGTCGTGAACGCGCTCTGAGGCCAAACCGGAT
GTACTGGCGCCAGGGGATTTACTTGAACTGGTCCCCTGAGGCTTATTGTCTGGTGGGCTCGGAAGTCCTG
GATAACCACCCCGAATCATTCCTGAAGATCACCGTTCCTTCCTGCCGTAAGGGTTGCATTCTATTGGGAC
AGGTGGTGGATCATATCGATTCCCTGATGGAGGAGTGGTTCCCTGGCCTGTTGGAGATCGACATCTGTGG
CGAGGGTGAGACCCTGCTGAAGAAGTGGGCACTCTACAGTTTCAATGACGGCGAAGAACACCAGAAGATT
CTGCTCGACGACCTCATGAAGAAGGCCGAGGAGGGCGACCTGCTCGTGAACCCCGACCAGCCTAGGCTGA
CCATCCCCATCTCCCAGATTGCACCCGACCTTATCCTCGCTGACCTGCCTCGCAACATCATGCTGAACAA
TGACGAGCTGGAGTTTGAACAAGCACCCGAGTTCCTGCTAGGCGACGGCTCTTTCGGTTCAGTTTACCGT
GCTGCTTACGAGGGTGAAGAGGTTGCCGTGAAGATTTTTAACAAGCACACTTCGCTCCGTCTGCTGCGTC
AGGAGCTTGTGGTTCTCTGCCACCTGCACCACCCTTCCCTGATCTCCCTGCTGGCCGCCGGCATTAGGCC
TCGCATGCTAGTGATGGAACTGGCCAGTAAGGGTTCATTGGACCGCCTGCTGCAGCAGGACAAGGCTAGC
CTGACCCGTACGCTCCAGCACCGTATCGCCCTGCATGTGGCCGACGGACTGCGCTACTTGCACAGTGCCA
TGATCATTTATCGCGATCTGAAGCCTCATAATGTTCTTCTGTTCACGCTCTACCCAAACGCAGCTATCAT
TGCCAAAATTGCCGATTACGGCATAGCCCAGTACTGCTGTCGTATGGGTATCAAGACTAGCGAGGGTACA
CCTGGGTTCCGCGCTCCCGAAGTCGCACGCGGGAACGTGATCTACAACCAGCAGGCCGACGTGTACTCGT
TTGGCCTGCTCCTGTATGACATTCTCACTACCGGAGGCCGGATTGTGGAGGGCCTGAAATTTCCCAACGA
GTTCGACGAGCTGGAGATCCAGGGCAAGCTGCCTGACCCCGTGAAGGAGTACGGTTGTGCACCCTGGCCT
ATGGTGGAGAAGCTCATTAAGCAGTGTCTGAAGGAGAACCCTCAGGAACGCCCCACAAGCGCCCAGGTGT
TCGACATTCTAAACTCTGCAGAGTAAAGCTTGCGGCCGCACTCGAGCACCACCACCACCACCACTAACCT
AGGTAGCTGAGCGCATGCAAGCTGATCCGGGTTATTAGTACATTTATTAAGCGCTAGATTCTGTGCGTTG
TTGATTTACAGACAATTGTTGTACGTATTTTAATAATTCATTAAATTTATAATCTTTAGGGTGGTATGTT
AGAGCGAAAATCAAATGATTTTCAGCGTCTTTATATCTGAATTTAAATATTAAATCCTCAATAGATTTGT
AAAATAGGTTTCGATTAGTTTCAAACAAGGGTTGTTTTTCCGAACCGATGGCTGGACTATCTAATGGATT
TTCGCTCAACGCCACAAAACTTGCCAAATCTTGTAGCAGCAATCTAGCTTTGTCGATATTCGTTTGTGTT
TTGTTTTGTAATAAAGGTTCGACGTCGTTCAAAATATTATGCGCTTTTGTATTTCTTTCATCACTGTCGT
TAGTGTACAATTGACTCGACGTAAACACGTTAAATAGAGCTTGGACATATTTAACATCGGGCGTGTTAGC
TTTATTAGGCCGATTATCGTCGTCGTCCCAACCCTCGTCGTTAGAAGTTGCTTCCGAAGACGATTTTGCC
ATAGCCACACGACGCCTATTAATTGTGTCGGCTAACACGTCCGCGATCAAATTTGTAGTTGAGCTTTTTG
GAATTATTTCTGATTGCGGGCGTTTTTGGGCGGGTTTCAATCTAACTGTGCCCGATTTTAATTCAGACAA
CACGTTAGAAAGCGATGGTGCAGGCGGTGGTAACATTTCAGACGGCAAATCTACTAATGGCGGCGGTGGT
GGAGCTGATGATAAATCTACCATCGGTGGAGGCGCAGGCGGGGCTGGCGGCGGAGGCGGAGGCGGAGGTG
GTGGCGGTGATGCAGACGGCGGTTTAGGCTCAAATGTCTCTTTAGGCAACACAGTCGGCACCTCAACTAT
TGTACTGGTTTCGGGCGCCGTTTTTGGTTTGACCGGTCTGAGACGAGTGCGATTTTTTTCGTTTCTAATA
GCTTCCAACAATTGTTGTCTGTCGTCTAAAGGTGCAGCGGGTTGAGGTTCCGTCGGCATTGGTGGAGCGG
GCGGCAATTCAGACATCGATGGTGGTGGTGGTGGTGGAGGCGCTGGAATGTTAGGCACGGGAGAAGGTGG
TGGCGGCGGTGCCGCCGGTATAATTTGTTCTGGTTTAGTTTGTTCGCGCACGATTGTGGGCACCGGCGCA
GGCGCCGCTGGCTGCACAACGGAAGGTCGTCTGCTTCGAGGCAGCGCTTGGGGTGGTGGCAATTCAATAT
TATAATTGGAATACAAATCGTAAAAATCTGCTATAAGCATTGTAATTTCGCTATCGTTTACCGTGCCGAT
ATTTAACAACCGCTCAATGTAAGCAATTGTATTGTAAAGAGATTGTCTCAAGCTCGGATCGATCCCGCAC
GCCGATAACAAGCCTTTTCATTTTTACTACAGCATTGTAGTGGCGAGACACTTCGCTGTCGTCGAGGTTT
AAACGCTTCCTCGCTCACTGACTCGCTGCGCTCGGTCGTTCGGCTGCGGCGAGCGGTATCAGCTCACTCA
AAGGCGGTAATACGGTTATCCACAGAATCAGGGGATAACGCAGGAAAGAACATGTGAGCAAAAGGCCAGC
AAAAGGCCAGGAACCGTAAAAAGGCCGCGTTGCTGGCGTTTTTCCATAGGCTCCGCCCCCCTGACGAGCA
TCACAAAAATCGACGCTCAAGTCAGAGGTGGCGAAACCCGACAGGACTATAAAGATACCAGGCGTTTCCC
CCTGGAAGCTCCCTCGTGCGCTCTCCTGTTCCGACCCTGCCGCTTACCGGATACCTGTCCGCCTTTCTCC
CTTCGGGAAGCGTGGCGCTTTCTCATAGCTCACGCTGTAGGTATCTCAGTTCGGTGTAGGTCGTTCGCTC
CAAGCTGGGCTGTGTGCACGAACCCCCCGTTCAGCCCGACCGCTGCGCCTTATCCGGTAACTATCGTCTT
GAGTCCAACCCGGTAAGACACGACTTATCGCCACTGGCAGCAGCCACTGGTAACAGGATTAGCAGAGCGA
GGTATGTAGGCGGTGCTACAGAGTTCTTGAAGTGGTGGCCTAACTACGGCTACACTAGAAGGACAGTATT
TGGTATCTGCGCTCTGCTGAAGCCAGTTACCTTCGGAAAAAGAGTTGGTAGCTCTTGATCCGGCAAACAA
ACCACCGCTGGTAGCGGTGGTTTTTTTGTTTGCAAGCAGCAGATTACGCGCAGAAAAAAAGGATCTCAAG
AAGATCCTTTGATCTTTTCTACGGGGTCTGACGCTCAGTGGAACGAAAACTCACGTTAAGGGATTTTGGT
CATGAGATTATCAAAAAGGATCTTCACCTAGATCCTTTTAAATTAAAAATGAAGTTTTAAATCAATCTAA
AGTATATATGAGTAAACTTGGTCTGACAGTTACCAATGCTTAATCAGTGAGGCACCTATCTCAGCGATCT
GTCTATTTCGTTCATCCATAGTTGCCTGACTCCCCGTCGTGTAGATAACTACGATACGGGAGGGCTTACC
ATCTGGCCCCAGTGCTGCAATGATACCGCGAGACCCACGCTCACCGGCTCCAGATTTATCAGCAATAAAC
CAGCCAGCCGGAAGGGCCGAGCGCAGAAGTGGTCCTGCAACTTTATCCGCCTCCATCCAGTCTATTAATT
GTTGCCGGGAAGCTAGAGTAAGTAGTTCGCCAGTTAATAGTTTGCGCAACGTTGTTGCCATTGCTACAGG
CATCGTGGTGTCACGCTCGTCGTTTGGTATGGCTTCATTCAGCTCCGGTTCCCAACGATCAAGGCGAGTT
ACATGATCCCCCATGTTGTGCAAAAAAGCGGTTAGCTCCTTCGGTCCTCCGATCGTTGTCAGAAGTAAGT
TGGCCGCAGTGTTATCACTCATGGTTATGGCAGCACTGCATAATTCTCTTACTGTCATGCCATCCGTAAG
ATGCTTTTCTGTGACTGGTGAGTACTCAACCAAGTCATTCTGAGAATAGTGTATGCGGCGACCGAGTTGC
TCTTGCCCGGCGTCAATACGGGATAATACCGCGCCACATAGCAGAACTTTAAAAGTGCTCATCATTGGAA
AACGTTCTTCGGGGCGAAAACTCTCAAGGATCTTACCGCTGTTGAGATCCAGTTCGATGTAACCCACTCG
TGCACCCAACTGATCTTCAGCATCTTTTACTTTCACCAGCGTTTCTGGGTGAGCAAAAACAGGAAGGCAA
AATGCCGCAAAAAAGGGAATAAGGGCGACACGGAAATGTTGAATACTCATACTCTTCCTTTTTCAATATT
ATTGAAGCATTTATCAGGGTTATTGTCTCATGAGCGGATACATATTTGAATGTATTTAGAAAAATAAACA
AATAGGGGTTCCGCGCACATTTCCCCGAAAAGTGCCACCTG
[124 nt withheld, positions 9422-9545]
C
[91 nt withheld, positions 9547-9637]
A
[49 nt withheld, positions 9639-9687]
CCTTTGACGTTGGAGTCCACGTTCTTT
[37 nt withheld, positions 9715-9751]
ACCCTATCTCGGTCTATTCTTTTGATTTATAAGGGATTTTGCCGATTTCGGCCTATTGGTTAAAAAATGA
GCTGATTTAACAAAAATTTAACGCGAATTTTAACAAAATATTAACGTTTACAATTTCCCATTCGCCATTC
AGGCTGCGCAACTGTTGGGAAGGGCGATCGGTGCGGGCCTCTTCGCTATTACGCCA
Features (pLannotate 1.2.2; 14 found; start..end, strand, type, name):
    329..453     +  CDS            lef2: baculovirus late expression factor 2
    491..1096    +  CDS            ORF603: baculovirus ORF603 protein
   1167..2972    -  CDS            GUS: β-glucuronidase; uidA (or gusA) from E. coli
   2987..3302    -  promoter       p6.9 promoter: Autographa californica p6.9; baculovirus late basic protein promoter
   3317..3408    +  promoter       polyhedrin promoter: polh from Autographa californica; promoter for the baculovirus polyhedrin gene
   3463..5973    +  CDS            LRRK2 (fragment): LRRK2_HUMAN - Also known as PARK8. Experimental evidence at protein level: Swiss-Prot protein existence level 1. Serine/threonine-protein kinase which phosphorylates a broad range of proteins involved in multiple processes such as neuronal plasticity, autophagy, and vesicle trafficking (PubMed:20949042, PubMed:22012985, PubMed:26824392, PubMed:29125462, PubMed:28720718, PubMed:29127255, PubMed:30398148, PubMed:29212815, PubMed:30635421, PubMed:21850687, PubMed:23395371, PubMed:17114044, PubMed:24687852, PubMed:26014385, PubMed:25201882). Is a key regulator of RAB GTPases by regulating the GTP/
   5997..6014    +  CDS            9xHis (fragment): 9xHis affinity tag
   6051..7408    +  misc_recomb    baculovirus recombination region (ORF1629): contains part of ORF1629
   7406..7483    -  CDS            P61 (fragment): P78_NPVAC - Experimental evidence at protein level: Swiss-Prot protein existence level 1. Plays a role in the transport of the nucleocapsids from the cytoplasm toward the host nucleus together with the host actin- polymerizing Arp2/3 complex. From Autographa californica nuclear polyhedrosis virus (AcMNPV).
   7671..8259    -  rep_origin     ori: high-copy-number ColE1/pMB1/pBR322/pUC origin of replication
   8430..9290    -  CDS            AmpR: β-lactamase; bla; confers resistance to ampicillin, carbenicillin, and related antibiotics
   9291..9395    -  promoter       AmpR promoter: bla
   9422..9877    +  rep_origin     f1 ori (sequence partly withheld): f1 bacteriophage origin of replication; arrow indicates direction of (+) strand synthesis
   9882..1       -  CDS            lacZα (fragment) (across the origin): LacZα fragment of β-galactosidase; lacZ fragment
