[The description below was written by a language model from this plasmid's Addgene catalogue record and pLannotate feature annotations shown in this document.]
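Description:
pEMB018 / LRRK2_BC_1300_2136 is a baculovirus transfer plasmid built on the Emerald pEMB018 backbone for producing a fragment of human LRRK2 in insect cells. In bacteria it is maintained as a high-copy plasmid through a ColE1/pUC-type origin and selected with ampicillin via the β-lactamase gene. An f1 phage origin and a remnant of lacZα are also annotated.

The payload is a wild-type segment of LRRK2 covering amino acids 1300 to 2136, placed downstream of the polyhedrin (polH) promoter, the very late AcMNPV promoter commonly used for strong recombinant expression in infected insect cells. LRRK2 is a serine/threonine kinase also known as PARK8. The catalogue entry lists a 6xHis tag at the N terminus of the insert, whereas the feature annotation detects a six-histidine stretch (scored as a partial 9xHis match) just downstream of the LRRK2 coding region. The record therefore does not settle the tag position, and the sequence should be checked before planning purification. The BamHI and HindIII sites used for cloning were destroyed.

The expression cassette is flanked by baculoviral sequences, lef2 and ORF603 on one side and the ORF1629 recombination region on the other. These flanks allow homologous recombination with baculovirus genomic DNA in insect cells to generate recombinant virus. Oriented divergently from the polH cassette is an E. coli β-glucuronidase (GUS) gene driven by the late p6.9 promoter. It would be transferred together with the insert and can serve as a reporter for identifying recombinant virus. The construct is suited to expressing and affinity-purifying this LRRK2 fragment for biochemical or structural work, although the record does not state a specific application.
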