Addgene plasmid #40499: pEMB018 / LRRK2_BC_1300_2136
Depositing lab: Michael J Fox Foundation MJFF. Depositing organization: Michael J Fox Foundation.
Backbone
  Vector backbone: pEMB018
  Backbone manufacturer: Emerald
  Vector type: Baculovirus
Growth in bacteria
  Bacterial resistance: Ampicillin, 100 μg/mL
  Growth temperature: 37°C
  Growth strain: Top10
  Copy number: High Copy
Gene/Insert
  Gene/Insert name: LRRK2
  Species: H. sapiens (human)
  Mutation: WT; aa1300_2136
  Entrez Gene: LRRK2 (a.k.a. AURA17, DARDARIN, PARK8, RIPK7, ROCO2)
  Promoter: polH
  Tag / fusion protein: 6xHis (N terminal on insert)
  Cloning method: Restriction Enzyme; 5′ cloning site BamHI (destroyed during cloning); 3′ cloning site HindIII (destroyed during cloning)
  Sequencing primers: 5′ DSP2466For:GAATTTCGTCGACAGATC; 3′ DSP2466Rev:AATAACCCGGATCAGCTT
Terms and licenses: Academic/Nonprofit Terms; Industry Terms
How to cite: pEMB018 / LRRK2_BC_1300_2136 was a gift from Michael J Fox Foundation MJFF (Addgene plasmid # 40499 ; http://n2t.net/addgene:40499 ; RRID:Addgene_40499)
