>Addgene plasmid #40499 | pEMB018 / LRRK2_BC_1300_2136 | addgene partial sequence | sequence record 54061 | DSP2466For 5'-GAATTTCGTCGACAGATC-3'
CCATCTCGCAATAAATAAGTATTTTACTGTTTTCGTAACAGTTTTGTAATAAAAAAACCTATAAATATAG
GATCTATGCACCACCATCACCACCATCACCACTTGGTGCCCCGCGGATCCGACGAGCTGCACCTAAACTT
CGACTTCAAGCACATTGGCTGTAAAGCAAAGGATATTATTCGTTTCCTGCAGCAGCGTCTTAAGAAGGCC
GTGCCCTACAATCGCATGAAGCTGATGATCGTCGGGAACACCGGTTCTGGAAAGACAACCCTCTTGCAGC
AGCTTATGAAGACTAAGAAGTCCGACTTGGGGATGCAGAGCGCCACTGTGGGGATCGACGTGAAAGACTG
GCCAATCCAAATCCGTGACAAGCGCAAGCGTGACTTAGTACTGAACGTGTGGGACTTTGCCGGCAGGGAA
GAGTTCTACTCTACGCATCCTCACTTCATGACTCAGCGTGCCCTCTATCTGGCAGTTTACGACCTCTCAA
AGGGCCAGGCTGAGGTGGACGCCATGAAACCCTGGCTGTTTAACATCAAGGCTCGTGCTTCCAGCTCCCC
TGTGATCTTAGTCGGGACACACTTGGATGTTTCTGATGAGAAGCAGCGTAAGGCATGTATGAGTAAGATC
ACCAAAGAGCTGTTGAACAAACGCGGCTTTCCCGCCATCCGTGATTACCACTTCGTCAACGCTACCGAGG
AAAGCGACGCACTGGCCAAGTTACGTAAGACCATTATCAACGAAAGCCTGAACTTCAAAATTCGCGACCA
GCTGGTGGTCGGACAGCTGATCCCCGACTGCTACGTGGAACTTGAGAAGATCATCCTGAGCGAGCGCAAG
AATGTGCCTATCGAGTTTCCAGTGATCGATCGCAAACGTCTCC
