>Addgene plasmid #40499 | pEMB018 / LRRK2_BC_1300_2136 | addgene partial sequence | sequence record 54062 | DSP2466Rev 5'-AATAACCCGGATCAGCTT-3'
GTGGTGGTGGTGGTGCTCGAGTGCGGCCGCAAGCTTTACTCTGCAGAGTTTAGAATGTCGAACACCTGGG
CGCTTGTGGGGCGTTCCTGAGGGTTCTCCTTCAGACACTGCTTAATGAGCTTCTCCACCATAGGCCAGGG
TGCACAACCGTACTCCTTCACGGGGTCAGGCAGCTTGCCCTGGATCTCCAGCTCGTCGAACTCGTTGGGA
AATTTCAGGCCCTCCACAATCCGGCCTCCGGTAGTGAGAATGTCATACAGGAGCAGGCCAAACGAGTACA
CGTCGGCCTGCTGGTTGTAGATCACGTTCCCGCGTGCGACTTCGGGAGCGCGGAACCCAGGTGTACCCTC
GCTAGTCTTGATACCCATACGACAGCAGTACTGGGCTATGCCGTAATCGGCAATTTTGGCAATGATAGCT
GCGTTTGGGTAGAGCGTGAACAGAAGAACATTATGAGGCTTCAGATCGCGATAAATGATCATGGCACTGT
GCAAGTAGCGCAGTCCGTCGGCCACATGCAGGGCGATACGGTGCTGGAGCGTACGGGTCAGGCTAGCCTT
GTCCTGCTGCAGCAGGCGGTCCAATGAACCCTTACTGGCCAGTTCCATCACTAGCATGCGAGGCCTAATG
CCGGCGGCCAGCAGGGAGATCAGGGAAGGGTGGTGCAGGTGGCAGAGAACCACAAGCTCCTGACGCAGCA
GACGGAGCGAAGTGTGCTTGTTAAAAATCTTCACGGCAACCTCTTCACCCTCGTAAGCAGCACGGTAAAC
TGAACCGAAAGAGCCGTCGC
